>Addgene plasmid #19809 | pEGFP-U6-shR-E2-1 | addgene partial sequence | sequence record 25569 | EGFP-N 5'-CGTCGCCGTCCAGCTCGACCAG-3'
CCCGGNACGCTCTCGCCCTTGCTCCCATGGTGGCGACCGGTGGATCCCGGAGCTTGAGCTCGAGATCTGA
GTCCGGTAGCGCTAGCGGATCTGACGGTTCACTAAACCAGCTCTGCTTATATAGACCTCCCACCGTACAC
GCCTACCGCCCATTTGCGTCAATGGGGCGGAGTTGTTACGACATTTTGGAAAGTCCCGTTGATTTTGGTG
CCAAAACAAACTCCCATTGACGTCAATGGGGTGGAGACTTGGAAATCCCCGTGAGTCAAACCGCTATCCA
CGCCCATTGATGTACTGCCAAAACCGCATCACCATGGTAATAGCGATGACTAATACGTAGATGTACTGCC
AAGTAGGAAAGTCCCATAAGGTCATGTACTGGGCATAATGCCAGGCGGGCCATTTACCGTCATTGACGTC
AATAGGGGGCGTACTTGGCATATGATACACTTGATGTACTGCCAAGTGGGCAGTTTACCGTAAATACTCC
ACCCATTGACGTCAATGGAAAGTCCCTATTGGCGTTACTATGGGAACATACGTCATTATTGACGTCAATG
GGCGGGGGTCGTTGGGCGGTCAGCCAGGCGGGCCATTTACCGTAAGTTATGTAACGCGGAACTCCATATA
TGGGCTATGAACTAATGACCCCGTAATTGATTACTATTAATAACTAATGCATGGCGGTAATACGGTTATC
CACAGAATCAGGGGATAACCGAAGAAAAATTTTNNGNCNAAAGGCCNCAAAAAGGCNGGANCNNAAAAAN
GCCCGCNTGCTGGCGTTTTTCATAGGCTCCNCCCC
