>Addgene plasmid #19809 | pEGFP-U6-shR-E2-1 | addgene partial sequence | sequence record 25570 | mU6-F 5'-ATATCCCTTGGAGAAAAGCCTT-3'
AGCGGNGNCTTTCATTTCAGAGAATTGAAAGTCGTCAGCATTGCACTTTTTTAATTCTTTGTTAGGCCTG
GTACCTCTAGAGATATCCTGCAGTGGCCAATGCATTGGTTCGCGGCCGCCACCGCGGTGGAGCTCCAGCT
TTTGTTCCCTTTAGTGAGGGTTAATTGCGCGCTTGGCGTAATCATGGTCATAGCTGTTTCCTGTGTGAAA
TTGTTATCCGCTCGGGCCCTGCCATAGCCTCAGGTTACTCATATATACTTTAGATTGATTTAAAACTTCA
TTTTTAATTTAAAAGGATCTAGGTGAAGATCCTTTTTGATAATCTCATGACCAAAATCCCTTAACGTGAG
TTTTCGTTCCACTGAGCGTCAGACCCCGTAGAAAAGATCAAAGGATCTTCTTGAGATCCTTTTTTTCTGC
GCGTAATCTGCTGCTTGCAAACAAAAAAACCACCGCTACCAGCGGTGGTTTGTTTGCCGGATCAAGAGCT
ACCAACTCTTTTTCCGAAGGTAACTGGCTTCAGCAGAGCGCAGATACCAAATACTGTTCTTCTAGTGTAG
CCGTAGTTAGGCCACCACTTCAAGAACTCTGTAGCACCGCCTACATACCTCGCTCTGCTAATCCTGTTAC
CAGTGGCTGCTGCCAGTGGCGATAAGTCGTGTCTTACCGGGTTGGACTCAAGACGATAGTTACCGGATAA
GGCGCAGCGGTCGGGCTGAACGGGGGGTTCGTGCACACAGCCCAGCTTGGAGCGAACGACCTACACCGAA
CTGAGATACCTACAGCGTGAGCTATGAGAAAGCGCCACGCTTCCCGAAGGGAGAAAGGCGGACAGGTATC
CGGTAAGCGGCAGGGTCGGAACAGGAGAGCGCACNNAGGGAGCTTCCAGGGGGNAAACGCCTGGNATCTT
TATAGTCCTGTCGGGTTTCGCCACCTCCGANCTGGGAGCGTCGATTTTTGGNAANGCTCGNCAGGGGGCG
GAGCCTATGGAAAAACGCCNGCAACNGGGCNTTTTNACGGTTCCTGGNCNTTTGCNGGGCCTTTTGCTCA
AATGTN
