[The description below was written by a language model from this plasmid's Addgene catalogue record.]
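Description:
pEGFP-U6-shR-E2-1 is a mammalian RNAi plasmid built on the pEGFP-U6 backbone, which is recorded as about 5 kb without the insert. It is maintained in E. coli as a high-copy plasmid under kanamycin selection. The record does not list the origin of replication or any mammalian selection marker, and no feature table is available to confirm the arrangement of the individual elements.

The payload is a short hairpin RNA cassette of roughly 50 bp, cloned by restriction digestion between PmeI and EcoRI sites, both of which remain intact. As the backbone name indicates, the hairpin is presumably placed downstream of a U6 promoter. U6 is an RNA polymerase III promoter commonly used to produce small, precisely terminated transcripts that are processed by the cellular RNAi machinery into siRNA. The name also implies an EGFP reporter, which would normally mark transfected cells by green fluorescence, but the promoter driving it is not stated. The depositor supplies a target sequence for the hairpin, designated shR-E2-1, but the record does not name the gene or species being silenced, so the target cannot be identified from these fields alone.

The associated publication concerns a construct with fluorescent indicators for conditional expression of miRNA. This suggests the plasmid served as a conventional U6-driven shRNA knockdown reagent within that work, although its exact role there is not described. Typical use would be transient transfection of mammalian cells to knock down the target transcript.
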