Addgene plasmid #19809: pEGFP-U6-shR-E2-1
Depositing lab: Zuoshang Xu. Depositing organization: University of Massachusetts, Worcester. Publication: A construct with fluorescent indicators for conditional expression of miRNA. Qiu L, Wang H, Xia X, Zhou H, Xu Z. BMC Biotechnol. 2008 Oct 7;8:77. doi: 10.1186/1472-6750-8-77. PubMed 18840295.
Backbone
  Vector backbone: pEGFP-U6
  Backbone size w/o insert (bp): 5000
  Vector type: Mammalian Expression, RNAi
Growth in bacteria
  Bacterial resistance: Kanamycin, 50 μg/mL
  Growth temperature: 37°C
  Growth strain: DH5alpha
  Copy number: High Copy
Gene/Insert
  Gene/Insert name: shRNA
  Insert size (bp): 50
  Cloning method: Restriction Enzyme; 5′ cloning site PmeI (not destroyed); 3′ cloning site EcoRI (not destroyed)
  Sequencing primers: 5′ ATATCCCTTGGAGAAAAGCCTT
Terms and licenses: Academic/Nonprofit Terms; Industry Terms: Not Available to Industry
Depositor comments: Target sequence for shR-E2-1 - 5'-GTGCAATGCTGACGACTTTCAAT
How to cite: pEGFP-U6-shR-E2-1 was a gift from Zuoshang Xu (Addgene plasmid # 19809 ; http://n2t.net/addgene:19809 ; RRID:Addgene_19809)
